Addgene plasmid #202885: Salsa-BC44-P1D8
Purpose: Expression of barcoded reporter plasmid for PRESTO-Salsa; EGFP/BC44
Depositing lab: Noah Palm. Depositing organization: Yale University. Publication: Highly multiplexed bioactivity screening reveals human and microbiota metabolome-GPCRome interactions. Chen H, Rosen CE, Gonzalez-Hernandez JA, Song D, Potempa J, Ring AM, Palm NW. Cell. 2023 Jul 6;186(14):3095-3110.e19. doi: 10.1016/j.cell.2023.05.024. Epub 2023 Jun 14. PubMed 37321219.
Backbone
  Vector backbone: pCER206
  Vector type: Mammalian Expression
Growth in bacteria
  Bacterial resistance: Ampicillin, 100 μg/mL
  Growth temperature: 37°C
  Growth strain: DH5alpha
  Copy number: High Copy
Gene/Insert
  Gene/Insert name: EGFP/BC44
  Species: Synthetic
  Insert size (bp): 730
  Promoter: Tet Response Element (TRE)
  Cloning method: Restriction Enzyme; 5′ cloning site BsrGI (not destroyed); 3′ cloning site HindIII (not destroyed)
  Sequencing primers: 5′ Custom primer (GAAGCGCGATCACATGG)
Terms and licenses: Academic/Nonprofit Terms; Industry Terms: Not Available to Industry
How to cite: Salsa-BC44-P1D8 was a gift from Noah Palm (Addgene plasmid # 202885 ; http://n2t.net/addgene:202885 ; RRID:Addgene_202885)
