[The description below was written by a language model from this plasmid's Addgene catalogue record and pLannotate feature annotations shown in this document.]
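Description:
Salsa-BC44-P1D8 is a mammalian expression reporter plasmid built on the pCER206 backbone. It is one member of a barcoded reporter set made for PRESTO-Salsa, a highly multiplexed assay for screening GPCR activation. It is maintained in E. coli as a high-copy plasmid through a ColE1/pUC-type origin and selected with ampicillin via the β-lactamase gene and its native promoter. The sequenced record is about 5.1 kb, and no mammalian selection marker is annotated as intact. The short hits to lacI, SV40 large T antigen and an aminoglycoside phosphotransferase appear to be backbone remnants.

The payload is a roughly 730 bp synthetic EGFP/BC44 insert under a Tet response element promoter, cloned between BsrGI and HindIII sites that both remain intact. In the feature table, a tetO array sits centrally. On one side, a TRE3G-type promoter fragment leads into the mammalian codon-optimized EGFP coding sequence. The barcode itself is not annotated, but the cloning sites and the short polylinker fragment after EGFP suggest it lies in the 3′ untranslated region, ahead of an SV40 polyadenylation element that is annotated on the opposite strand. On the other side, a minimal CMV promoter points the opposite way into a polylinker remnant, a rabbit β-globin intron and a β-globin poly(A) signal. This suggests a bidirectional Tet-responsive layout whose second arm carries no annotated coding payload.

In use, a tetracycline-controlled transactivator that binds the TRE drives a transcript carrying both EGFP and the BC44 barcode. In PRESTO-type assays, the transactivator is released when a receptor is activated. Barcode abundance can then be read by sequencing, which allows many receptor–reporter pairs to be pooled. The record does not say which receptor is paired with BC44.
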