Features (pLannotate 1.2.2; 17 found; start..end, strand, type, name):
      2..55      +  CDS            lacI (fragment): lac repressor; lacI; The lac repressor binds to the lac operator to inhibit transcription in E. coli. This inhibition can be relieved by adding lactose or isopropyl-β-D-thiogalactopyranoside (IPTG).
    388..443     -  polyA_signal   β-globin poly(A) signal: rabbit β-globin polyadenylation signal (Gil and Proudfoot, 1987)
    518..640     -  CDS            HBB: HBB_COLGU - Experimental evidence at transcript level: Swiss-Prot protein existence level 2. Involved in oxygen transport from the lung to the various peripheral tissues. From Colobus guereza (Mantled guereza) (Eastern black-and-white colobus monkey).
    644..1216    -  intron         β-globin intron: intron from rabbit β-globin gene
   1312..1343    -  misc_feature   MCS (fragment): pUC18/19 multiple cloning site
   1437..1475    -  promoter       minimal CMV promoter: human cytomegalovirus (CMV) immediate early promoter
   1493..1708    -  protein_bind   tetracycline response element (fragment): contains seven copies of the tetracycline operator tetO tetracycline repressor TetR
   1708..1753    +  promoter       TRE3GV promoter (fragment): 3rd-generation Tet-responsive promoter that can be activated by binding of Tet-On® 3G, optimized for retroviral and lentiviral vectors
   1829..1856    +  misc_feature   MCS (fragment): pBluescript multiple cloning site
   1861..2580    +  CDS            EGFP: the original enhanced GFP (Yang et al., 1996) mammalian codon-optimized
   2591..2613    +  misc_feature   MCS (fragment): pBluescript multiple cloning site
   2627..2761    -  polyA_signal   SV40 poly(A) signal: SV40 polyadenylation signal
   2784..2867    -  CDS            large T antigen (fragment): large T antigen from SV40 (simian virus 40)
   2861..3091    -  CDS            str (fragment): STR_KLEPN - Protein inferred from homology: Swiss-Prot protein existence level 3. The aminoglycoside phosphotransferases achieve inactivation of their antibiotic substrates by phosphorylation. From Klebsiella pneumoniae.
   3210..3314    +  promoter       AmpR promoter: bla
   3315..4175    +  CDS            AmpR: β-lactamase; bla; confers resistance to ampicillin, carbenicillin, and related antibiotics
   4346..4934    +  rep_origin     ori: high-copy-number ColE1/pMB1/pBR322/pUC origin of replication
>Addgene plasmid #202885 | Salsa-BC44-P1D8 | addgene full sequence | sequence record 413427 | Addgene NGS Result
AGCGCCCAATACGCAAACCGCCTCTCCCCGCGCGTTGGCCGATTCATTAATGCAGTCGAGGGATCTCCAT
AAGAGAAGAGGGACAGCTATGACTGGGAGTAGTCAGGAGAGGAGGAAAAATCTGGCTAGTAAAACATGTA
AGGAAAATTTTAGGGATGTTAAAGAAAAAAATAACACAAAACAAAATATAAAAAAAATCTAACCTCAAGT
CAAGGCTTTTCTATGGAATAAGGAATGGACAGCAGGGGGCTGTTTCATATACTGATGACCTCTTTATAGC
CAACCTTTGTTCATGGCAGCCAGCATATGGGCATATGTTGCCAAACTCTAAACCAAATACTCATTCTGAT
GTTTTAAATGATTTGCCCTCCCATATGTCCTTCCGAGTGAGAGACACAAAAAATTCCAACACACTATTGC
AATGAAAATAAATTTCCTTTATTAGCCAGAAGTCAGATGCTCAAGGGGCTTCATGATGTCCCCATAATTT
TTGGCAGAGGGAAAAAGATCGATCTCAGTGGTATTTGTGAGCCAGGGCATTGGCCACACCAGCCACCACC
TTCTGATAGGCAGCCTGCACCTGAGGAGTGAATTCTTTGCCAAAATGATGAGACAGCACAACAACCAGCA
CGTTGCCCAGGAGCTGTAGGAAAGAGAAGAAGGCATGAACATGGTTAGCAGAGGGGCCCGGTTTGGACTC
AGAGTATTTTATCCTCATCTCAAACAGTGTATATCATTGTAACCATAAAGAGAAAGGCAGGATGATGACC
AGGGTGTAGTTGTTTCTACCAATAAGAATATTTCCACGCCAGCCAGAATTTATATGCAGAAATATTCTAC
CTTATCATTTAATTATAACAATTGTTCTCTAAAACTGTGCTGAAGTACAATATAATATACCCTGATTGCC
TTGAAAAAAAAGTGATTAGAGAAAGTACTTACAATCTGACAAATAAACAAAAGTGAATTTAAAAATTCGT
TACAAATGCAAGCTAAAGTTTAACGAAAAAGTTACAGAAAATGAAAAGAAAATAAGAGGAGACAATGGTT
GTCAACAGAGTAGAAAGTGAAAGAAACAAAATTATCATGAGGGTCCATGGTGATACAAGGGACATCTTCC
CATTCTAAACAACACCCTGAAAACTTTGCCCCCTCCATATAACATGAATTTTACAATAGCGAAAAAGAAA
GAACAATCAAGGGTCCCCAAACTCACCCTGAAGTTCTCAGCTCTAGAGATATCGTCGAGGCCGCGCTAGC
GTTTAAACTGTCGACCTTAATTAAGAGATCTGCTCGAGGCGCGTCAGCTGACTAGAGGATCCCCGGGTAC
CGAGCTCGAATTCGGGGCCGCGGAGGCTGGATCGGTCCCGGTGTCTTCTATGGAGGTCAAAACAGCGTGG
ATGGCGTCTCCAGGCGATCTGACGGTTCACTAAACGAGCTCTGCTTATATAGGCCTCCCACCGTACACGC
CTACCTCGACCCGGGTACCGAGCTCGACTTTCACTTTTCTCTATCACTGATAGGGAGTGGTAAACTCGAC
TTTCACTTTTCTCTATCACTGATAGGGAGTGGTAAACTCGACTTTCACTTTTCTCTATCACTGATAGGGA
GTGGTAAACTCGACTTTCACTTTTCTCTATCACTGATAGGGAGTGGTAAACTCGACTTTCACTTTTCTCT
ATCACTGATAGGGAGTGGTAAACTCGACCTATATAAGCAGAGCTCGTTTAGTGAACCGTCAGATCGCCTG
GAGACGCCATCCACGCTGTTTTGACCTCCATAGAAGACACCGGGACCGATCCAGCCTCCGCGGCCCCGAA
TTCCTGCAGCGGCCGCTCTAGAACTAGTGGATCCCCGCGGATGGTGAGCAAGGGCGAGGAGCTGTTCACC
GGGGTGGTGCCCATCCTGGTCGAGCTGGACGGCGACGTAAACGGCCACAAGTTCAGCGTGTCCGGCGAGG
GCGAGGGCGATGCCACCTACGGCAAGCTGACCCTGAAGTTCATCTGCACCACCGGCAAGCTGCCCGTGCC
CTGGCCCACCCTCGTGACCACCCTGACCTACGGCGTGCAGTGCTTCAGCCGCTACCCCGACCACATGAAG
CAGCACGACTTCTTCAAGTCCGCCATGCCCGAAGGCTACGTCCAGGAGCGCACCATCTTCTTCAAGGACG
ACGGCAACTACAAGACCCGCGCCGAGGTGAAGTTCGAGGGCGACACCCTGGTGAACCGCATCGAGCTGAA
GGGCATCGACTTCAAGGAGGACGGCAACATCCTGGGGCACAAGCTGGAGTACAACTACAACAGCCACAAC
GTCTATATCATGGCCGACAAGCAGAAGAACGGCATCAAGGTGAACTTCAAGATCCGCCACAACATCGAGG
ACGGCAGCGTGCAGCTCGCCGACCACTACCAGCAGAACACCCCCATCGGCGACGGCCCCGTGCTGCTGCC
CGACAACCACTACCTGAGCACCCAGTCCGCCCTGAGCAAAGACCCCAACGAGAAGCGCGATCACATGGTC
CTGCTGGAGTTCGTGACCGCCGCCGGGATCACTCTCGGCATGGACGAGCTGTACAAGTAATTACGTTGGT
GAATTCGATATCAAGCTTGTCGACCTAGTTCTAGAGGATCCAGACATGATAAGATACATTGATGAGTTTG
GACAAACCACAACTAGAATGCAGTGAAAAAAATGCTTTATTTGTGAAATTTGTGATGCTATTGCTTTATT
TGTAACCATTATAAGCTGCAATAAACAAGTTAACAACAACAATTGCATTCATTTTATGTTTCAGGTTCAG
GGGGAGGTGTGGGAGGTTTTTTAAAGCAAGTAAAACCTCTACAAATGTGGTATGGCTGATTATGATCCTG
CAAGCCTCGTCGTCCTGGCCGGACCACGCTATCTGTGCAAGGTCCCCGGCCCCGGACGCGCGCTCCATGA
GCAGAGCGCCCGCCGCCGAGGCGAAGACTCGGGCGGCGCCCTGCCCGTCCCACCAGGTCAACAGGCGGTA
ACCGGCCTCTTCATCGGGAATGCGCGCGACCTTCAGCATCGCCGGCATGTCCCCCTGGCGGACGGGAAGT
ATCCAGCTCGACCAAGCTGGCCGCGTCGAGTGAAGACGAAAGGGCCTCGTGATACGCCTATTTTTATAGG
TTAATGTCATGATAATAATGGTTTCTTAGACGTCAGGTGGCACTTTTCGGGGAAATGTGCGCGGAACCCC
TATTTGTTTATTTTTCTAAATACATTCAAATATGTATCCGCTCATGAGACAATAACCCTGATAAATGCTT
CAATAATATTGAAAAAGGAAGAGTATGAGTATTCAACATTTCCGTGTCGCCCTTATTCCCTTTTTTGCGG
CATTTTGCCTTCCTGTTTTTGCTCACCCAGAAACGCTGGTGAAAGTAAAAGATGCTGAAGATCAGTTGGG
TGCACGAGTGGGTTACATCGAACTGGATCTCAACAGCGGTAAGATCCTTGAGAGTTTTCGCCCCGAAGAA
CGTTTTCCAATGATGAGCACTTTTAAAGTTCTGCTATGTGGCGCGGTATTATCCCGTGTTGACGCCGGGC
AAGAGCAACTCGGTCGCCGCATACACTATTCTCAGAATGACTTGGTTGAGTACTCACCAGTCACAGAAAA
GCATCTTACGGATGGCATGACAGTAAGAGAATTATGCAGTGCTGCCATAACCATGAGTGATAACACTGCG
GCCAACTTACTTCTGACAACGATCGGAGGACCGAAGGAGCTAACCGCTTTTTTGCACAACATGGGGGATC
ATGTAACTCGCCTTGATCGTTGGGAACCGGAGCTGAATGAAGCCATACCAAACGACGAGCGTGACACCAC
GATGCCTGTAGCAATGGCAACAACGTTGCGCAAACTATTAACTGGCGAACTACTTACTCTAGCTTCCCGG
CAACAATTAATAGACTGGATGGAGGCGGATAAAGTTGCAGGACCACTTCTGCGCTCGGCCCTTCCGGCTG
GCTGGTTTATTGCTGATAAATCTGGAGCCGGTGAGCGTGGGTCTCGCGGTATCATTGCAGCACTGGGGCC
AGATGGTAAGCCCTCCCGTATCGTAGTTATCTACACGACGGGGAGTCAGGCAACTATGGATGAACGAAAT
AGACAGATCGCTGAGATAGGTGCCTCACTGATTAAGCATTGGTAACTGTCAGACCAAGTTTACTCATATA
TACTTTAGATTGATTTAAAACTTCATTTTTAATTTAAAAGGATCTAGGTGAAGATCCTTTTTGATAATCT
CATGACCAAAATCCCTTAACGTGAGTTTTCGTTCCACTGAGCGTCAGACCCCGTAGAAAAGATCAAAGGA
TCTTCTTGAGATCCTTTTTTTCTGCGCGTAATCTGCTGCTTGCAAACAAAAAAACCACCGCTACCAGCGG
TGGTTTGTTTGCCGGATCAAGAGCTACCAACTCTTTTTCCGAAGGTAACTGGCTTCAGCAGAGCGCAGAT
ACCAAATACTGTTCTTCTAGTGTAGCCGTAGTTAGGCCACCACTTCAAGAACTCTGTAGCACCGCCTACA
TACCTCGCTCTGCTAATCCTGTTACCAGTGGCTGCTGCCAGTGGCGATAAGTCGTGTCTTACCGGGTTGG
ACTCAAGACGATAGTTACCGGATAAGGCGCAGCGGTCGGGCTGAACGGGGGGTTCGTGCACACAGCCCAG
CTTGGAGCGAACGACCTACACCGAACTGAGATACCTACAGCGTGAGCTATGAGAAAGCGCCACGCTTCCC
GAAGGGAGAAAGGCGGACAGGTATCCGGTAAGCGGCAGGGTCGGAACAGGAGAGCGCACGAGGGAGCTTC
CAGGGGGAAACGCCTGGTATCTTTATAGTCCTGTCGGGTTTCGCCACCTCTGACTTGAGCGTCGATTTTT
GTGATGCTCGTCAGGGGGGCGGAGCCTATGGAAAAACGCCAGCAACGCGGCCTTTTTACGGTTCCTGGCC
TTTTGCTGGCCTTTTGCTCACATGTTCTTTCCTGCGTTATCCCCTGATTCTGTGGATAACCGTATTACCG
CCTTTGAGTGAGCTGATACCGCTCGCCGCAGCCGAACGACCGAGCGCAGCGAGTCAGTGAGCGAGGAAGC
GGAAG
