>Addgene plasmid #202885 | Salsa-BC44-P1D8 | depositor partial sequence | sequence record 393758 | BC44
TTACGTTGGT
